Addgene plasmid #195230: mVenus-PKCB1 K371R
Purpose: Retroviral vector containing GFP tagged PKCB1. Kinase inactive mutant.
Depositing lab: David Bryant & Keith Mostov. Depositing organization: University of California, San Francisco (UCSF). Publication: A molecular switch for the orientation of epithelial cell polarization. Bryant DM, Roignot J, Datta A, Overeem AW, Kim M, Yu W, Peng X, Eastburn DJ, Ewald AJ, Werb Z, Mostov KE. Dev Cell. 2014 Oct 27;31(2):171-87. doi: 10.1016/j.devcel.2014.08.027. Epub 2014 Oct 9. PubMed 25307480.
Backbone
  Vector backbone: pQCXIH
  Vector type: Retroviral
Growth in bacteria
  Bacterial resistance: Ampicillin, 100 μg/mL
  Growth temperature: 37°C
  Growth strain: NEB Stable
  Copy number: High Copy
Gene/Insert
  Gene/Insert name: PKCB1
  Species: H. sapiens (human)
  Mutation: K371R
  Entrez Gene: PRKCB (a.k.a. PKC-beta, PKCB, PKCI(2), PKCbeta, PRKCB1, PRKCB2)
  Cloning method: Unknown
Terms and licenses: Academic/Nonprofit Terms; Industry Terms: Not Available to Industry
How to cite: mVenus-PKCB1 K371R was a gift from David Bryant & Keith Mostov (Addgene plasmid # 195230 ; http://n2t.net/addgene:195230 ; RRID:Addgene_195230)
