[The description below was written by a language model from this plasmid's Addgene catalogue record and pLannotate feature annotations shown in this document.]
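Description:
mVenus-PKCB1 K371R is a self-inactivating gammaretroviral expression vector built on the pQCXIH backbone, carrying a fluorescently tagged, kinase-inactive form of human protein kinase C beta (PRKCB, the PKCβI form according to the insert name). It is maintained in E. coli through a high-copy ColE1/pUC-type origin and an ampicillin resistance gene (β-lactamase) with its own promoter. The catalogue purpose line calls the tag GFP, but the construct name and the annotated sequence both indicate the yellow variant Venus/mVenus.

The viral genome is transcribed in packaging cells from a hybrid 5' element in which the CMV enhancer/promoter is joined to a truncated murine sarcoma virus LTR, followed by the Ψ packaging signal and a truncated, start-codon-less gag region that supports efficient encapsidation. The 3' LTR carries a U3 deletion, so after reverse transcription and integration the LTRs are transcriptionally disabled and expression depends on the internal CMV immediate early enhancer/promoter. That promoter drives a bicistronic transcript: the Venus coding sequence lies directly upstream of PRKCB, consistent with an N-terminal fusion, and is followed by an EMCV IRES and a hygromycin resistance gene, allowing selection of stably transduced mammalian cells. Small annotated fragments (yokD, Mos, env, rop, bom) and an SV40 promoter outside the proviral region appear to be backbone remnants.

The K371R substitution is recorded as rendering the kinase inactive, making the construct useful as a catalytically dead control or potential interfering mutant whose localisation can be followed by fluorescence. The associated work concerns the orientation of epithelial cell polarization. The cloning method is not recorded.
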