Features (pLannotate 1.2.2; 22 found; start..end, strand, type, name):
    309..512     +  promoter       CMV promoter: human cytomegalovirus (CMV) immediate early promoter
    513..688     +  LTR            5' LTR (truncated): truncated long terminal repeat from Moloney murine sarcoma virus
    810..1084    +  misc_feature   MESV Ψ (fragment): packaging signal of murine embryonic stem cell virus
   1151..1567    +  CDS            gag (truncated): truncated Moloney murine leukemia virus (MMLV) gag gene lacking the start codon
   1604..1907    +  enhancer       CMV enhancer: human cytomegalovirus immediate early enhancer
   1908..2111    +  promoter       CMV promoter: human cytomegalovirus (CMV) immediate early promoter
   2263..2979    +  CDS            Venus: Venus is a basic (constitutively fluorescent) yellow fluorescent protein published in 2002, derived from Aequorea victoria. It is reported to be a rapidly-maturing weak dimer with moderate acid sensitivity.
   2995..5007    +  CDS            PRKCB (sequence partly withheld): KPCB_HUMAN - Also known as PKCB, PRKCB1. Experimental evidence at protein level: Swiss-Prot protein existence level 1. Calcium-activated, phospholipid- and diacylglycerol (DAG)- dependent serine/threonine-protein kinase involved in various cellular processes such as regulation of the B-cell receptor (BCR) signalosome, oxidative stress-induced apoptosis, androgen receptor-dependent transcription regulation, insulin signaling and endothelial cells proliferation. Plays a key role in B-cell activation by regulating BCR- induced NF-kappa-B activation. Mediates the activation of the canonical NF-kap
   5146..5608    +  misc_feature   IRES: internal ribosome entry site (IRES) of the encephalomyocarditis virus (EMCV)
   5646..6666    +  CDS            HygR (fragment): aminoglycoside phosphotransferase from E. coli; aph(4)-Ia; confers resistance to hygromycin
   6684..6956    +  CDS            yokD (fragment): YOKD_BACSU - Experimental evidence at protein level: Swiss-Prot protein existence level 1. May contribute to antibiotic resistance. From Bacillus subtilis (strain 168).
   6967..7038    +  CDS            Mos (fragment): MOS_MOUSE - Experimental evidence at transcript level: Swiss-Prot protein existence level 2. From Mus musculus (Mouse).
   7071..7171    +  CDS            env (fragment): murine leukemia virus gPr80 envelope polyprotein precursor; env; proteolytically cleaved into gp70SU and p15TM subunits
   7213..7638    +  LTR            3' LTR (ΔU3): self-inactivating 3' long terminal repeat (LTR) from Moloney murine leukemia virus
   7707..7747    +  CDS            rop (fragment): Rop protein, which maintains plasmids at low copy number; rop
   7849..7887    +  misc_feature   bom (fragment): basis of mobility region from pBR322
   7904..8233    +  promoter       SV40 promoter: SV40 enhancer and early promoter
   8239..8340    +  misc_feature   bom (fragment): basis of mobility region from pBR322
   8526..9114    -  rep_origin     ori: high-copy-number ColE1/pMB1/pBR322/pUC origin of replication
   9285..10145   -  CDS            AmpR: β-lactamase; bla; confers resistance to ampicillin, carbenicillin, and related antibiotics
  10146..10250   -  promoter       AmpR promoter: bla
  10436..308     +  enhancer       CMV enhancer (across the origin): human cytomegalovirus immediate early enhancer
>Addgene plasmid #195230 | mVenus-PKCB1 K371R | addgene full sequence | sequence record 389341 | Addgene Partial NGS Result
TCCGCGTTACATAACTTACGGTAAATGGCCCGCCTGGCTGACCGCCCAACGACCCCCGCCCATTGACGTC
AATAATGACGTATGTTCCCATAGTAACGCCAATAGGGACTTTCCATTGACGTCAATGGGTGGAGTATTTA
CGGTAAACTGCCCACTTGGCAGTACATCAAGTGTATCATATGCCAAGTACGCCCCCTATTGACGTCAATG
ACGGTAAATGGCCCGCCTGGCATTATGCCCAGTACATGACCTTATGGGACTTTCCTACTTGGCAGTACAT
CTACGTATTAGTCATCGCTATTACCATGGTGATGCGGTTTTGGCAGTACATCAATGGGCGTGGATAGCGG
TTTGACTCACGGGGATTTCCAAGTCTCCACCCCATTGACGTCAATGGGAGTTTGTTTTGGCACCAAAATC
AACGGGACTTTCCAAAATGTCGTAACAACTCCGCCCCATTGACGCAAATGGGCGGTAGGCGTGTACGGTG
GGAGGTCTATATAAGCAGAGCTCAATAAAAGAGCCCACAACCCCTCACTCGGCGCGCCAGTCTTCCGATA
GACTGCGTCGCCCGGGTACCCGTATTCCCAATAAAGCCTCTTGCTGTTTGCATCCGAATCGTGGTCTCGC
TGTTCCTTGGGAGGGTCTCCTCTGAGTGATTGACTACCCACGACGGGGGTCTTTCATTTGGGGGCTCGTC
CGGGATTTGGAGACCCCTGCCCAGGGACCACCGACCCACCACCGGGAGGTAAGCTGGCCAGCAACTTATC
TGTGTCTGTCCGATTGTCTAGTGTCTATGTTTGATGTTATGCGCCTGCGTCTGTACTAGTTAGCTAACTA
GCTCTGTATCTGGCGGACCCGTGGTGGAACTGACGAGTTCTGAACACCCGGCCGCAACCCTGGGAGACGT
CCCAGGGACTTTGGGGGCCGTTTTTGTGGCCCGACCTGAGGAAGGGAGTCGATGTGGAATCCGACCCCGT
CAGGATATGTGGTTCTGGTAGGAGACGAGAACCTAAAACAGTTCCCGCCTCCGTCTGAATTTTTGCTTTC
GGTTTGGAACCGAAGCCGCGCGTCTTGTCTGCTGCAGCGCTGCAGCATCGTTCTGTGTTGTCTCTGTCTG
ACTGTGTTTCTGTATTTGTCTGAAAATTAGGGCCAGACTGTTACCACTCCCTTAAGTTTGACCTTAGGTC
ACTGGAAAGATGTCGAGCGGATCGCTCACAACCAGTCGGTAGATGTCAAGAAGAGACGTTGGGTTACCTT
CTGCTCTGCAGAATGGCCAACCTTTAACGTCGGATGGCCGCGAGACGGCACCTTTAACCGAGACCTCATC
ACCCAGGTTAAGATCAAGGTCTTTTCACCTGGCCCGCATGGACACCCAGACCAGGTCCCCTACATCGTGA
CCTGGGAAGCCTTGGCTTTTGACCCCCCTCCCTGGGTCAAGCCCTTTGTACACCCTAAGCCTCCGCCTCC
TCTTCCTCCATCCGCCCCGTCTCTCCCCCTTGAACCTCCTCGTTCGACCCCGCCTCGATCCTCCCTTTAT
CCAGCCCTCACTCCTTCTCTAGGCGCCGGAATTGAAGATCTGGGGGATCGATCCTCTAGAGTCCGTTACA
TAACTTACGGTAAATGGCCCGCCTGGCTGACCGCCCAACGACCCCCGCCCATTGACGTCAATAATGACGT
ATGTTCCCATAGTAACGCCAATAGGGACTTTCCATTGACGTCAATGGGTGGAGTATTTACGGTAAACTGC
CCACTTGGCAGTACATCAAGTGTATCATATGCCAAGTACGCCCCCTATTGACGTCAATGACGGTAAATGG
CCCGCCTGGCATTATGCCCAGTACATGACCTTATGGGACTTTCCTACTTGGCAGTACATCTACGTATTAG
TCATCGCTATTACCATGGTGATGCGGTTTTGGCAGTACATCAATGGGCGTGGATAGCGGTTTGACTCACG
GGGATTTCCAAGTCTCCACCCCATTGACGTCAATGGGAGTTTGTTTTGGCACCAAAATCAACGGGACTTT
CCAAAATGTCGTAACAACTCCGCCCCATTGACGCAAATGGGCGGTAGGCGTGTACGGTGGGAGGTCTATA
TAAGCAGAGCTCGTTTAGTGAACCGTCAGATCGCCTGGAGACGCCATCCACGCTGTTTTGACCTCCATAG
AAGACACCGGGACCGATCCAGCCTCCGCGGCCGGGAACGGTGCATTGGAACGGACCTGCAGGAATTGATC
CGCGGCCGCACCGGTCGCCACCATGGTGAGCAAGGGCGAGGAGCTGTTCACCGGGGTGGTGCCCATCCTG
GTCGAGCTGGACGGCGACGTAAACGGCCACAAGTTCAGCGTGTCCGGCGAGGGCGAGGGCGATGCCACCT
ACGGCAAGCTGACCCTGAAGCTGATCTGCACCACCGGCAAGCTGCCCGTGCCCTGGCCCACCCTCGTGAC
CACTCTGGGCTACGGCCTACAGTGCTTCGCCCGCTACCCCGACCACATGAAGCAGCACGACTTCTTCAAG
TCCGCCATGCCCGAAGGCTACGTCCAGGAGCGCACCATCTTCTTCAAGGACGACGGCAACTACAAGACCC
GCGCCGAGGTGAAGTTCGAGGGCGACACCCTGGTGAACCGCATCGAGCTGAAGGGCATCGACTTCAAGGA
GGACGGCAACATCCTGGGGCACAAGCTGGAGTACAACTACAACAGCCACAACGTCTATATCACCGCCGAC
AAGCAGAAGAACGGCATCAAGGCCAACTTCAAGATCCGCCACAACATCGAGGACGGCGGCGTGCAGCTCG
CCGACCACTACCAGCAGAACACCCCCATCGGCGACGGCCCCGTGCTGCTGCCCGACAACCACTACCTGAG
CTACCAGTCCGCCCTGAGCAAAGACCCCAACGAGAAGCGCGATCACATGGTCCTGCTGGAGTTCGTGACC
GCCGCCGGGATCACTCTCGGCATGGACGAGCTGTACAAGTCCGGACTCAGATCTATGGCTGACCCGGCTG
CGGGGCCGCCGCCGAGCGAGGGCGAGGAGAGCACC
[123 nt withheld, positions 3046-3168]
GGCTTCGGGAAGCAGGGATTCCAGTGCCAAGTTTGCTGCTTTGTGGTGCACAAGCGGTGCCATGAATTTG
TCACATTCTCCTGCCCTGGCGCTGACAAGGGTCCAGCCTCCGATGACCCCCGCAGCAAACACAAGTTTAA
GATCCACACGTACTCCAGCCCCACGTTTTGTGACCACTGTGGGTCACTGCTGTATGGACTCATCCACCAG
GGGATGAAATGCGACACTTGTATGATGAATGTGCACAAGCGCTGCGTGATGAATGTTCCCAGCCTGTGTG
GCACGGACCACACGGAGCGCCGCGGCCGCATCTACATCCAGGCCCACATCGACAGGGACGTCCTCATTGT
CCTCGTAAGAGATGCTAAAAACCTTGTACCTATGGACCCCAATGGCCTGTCAGATCCCTACGTAAAACTG
AAACTGATTCCCGATCCCAAAAGTGAGAGCAAACAGAAGACCAAAACCATCAAATGCTCCCTCAACCCTG
AGTGGAATGAGACATTTAGATTTCAGCTGAAAGAATCGGACAAAGACAGAAGACTGTCAGTAGAGATTTG
GGATTGGGATTTGACCAGCAGGAATGACTTCATGGGATCTTTGTCCTTTGGGATTTCTGAACTTCAGAAA
GCCAGTGTTGATGGCTGGTTTAAGTTACTGAGCCAGGAGGAAGGCGAGTACTTCAATGTGCCTGTGCCAC
CAGAAGGAAGTGAGGCCAATGAAGAACTGCGGCAGAAATTTGAGAGGGCCAAGATCAGTCAGGGAACCAA
GGTCCCGGAAGAAAAGACGACCAACACTGTCTCCAAATTTGACAACAATGGCAACAGAGACCGGATGAAA
CTGACCGATTTTAACTTCCTAATGGTGCTGGGGAAAGGCAGCTTTGGCAAGGTCATGCTTTCAGAACGAA
AAGGCACAGATGAGCTCTATGCTGTGAGAATCCTGAAGAAGGACGTTGTGATCCAAGATGATGACGTGGA
GTGCACTATGGTGGAGAAGCGGGTGTTGGCCCTGCCTGGGAAGCCGCCCTTCCTGACCCAGCTCCACTCC
TGCTTCCAGACCATGGACCGCCTGTACTTTGTGATGGAGTACGTGAATGGGGGCGACCTCATGTATCACA
TCCAGCAAGTCGGCCGGTTCAAGGAGCCCCATGCTGTATTTTACGCTGCAGAAATTGCCATCGGTCTGTT
CTTCTTACAGAGTAAGGGCATCATTTACCGTGACCTAAAACTTGACAACGTGATGCTCGATTCTGAGGGA
CACATCAAGATTGCCGATTTTGGCATGTGTAAGGAAAACATCTGGGATGGGGTGACAACCAAGACATTCT
GTGGCACTCCAGACTACATCGCCCCCGAGATAATTGCTTATCAGCCCTATGGGAAGTCCGTGGATTGGTG
GGCATTTGGAGTCCTGCTGTATGAAATGTTGGCTGGGCAGGCACCCTTTGAAGGGGAGGATGAAGATGAA
CTCTTCCAATCCATCATGGAACACAACGTAGCCTATCCCAAGTCTATGTCCAAGGAAGCTGTGGCCATCT
GCAAAGGGCTGATGACCAAACACCCAGGCAAACGTCTGGGTTGTGGACCTGAAGGCGAACGTGATATCAA
AGAGCATGCATTTTTCCGGTATATTGATTGGGAGAAACTTGAACGCAAAGAGATCCAGCCCCCTTATAAG
CCAAAAGCTAGAGACAAGAGAGACACCTCCAACTTCGACAAAGAGTTCACCAGACAGCCTGTGGAACTGA
CCCCCACTGATAAACTCTTCATCATGAACTTGGACCAAAATGAATTTGCTGGCTTCTCTTATACTAACCC
AGAGTTTGTCATTAATGTGTAGGGATCCGGAATTCCGCCCCCCCCCCCCCYCTCCCTCCCCCCCCCCTAA
CGTTACTGGCCGAAGCCGCTTGGAATAAGGCCGGTGTGCGTTTGTCTATATGTTATTTTCCACCATATTG
CCGTCTTTTGGCAATGTGAGGGCCCGGAAACCTGGCCCTGTCTTCTTGACGAGCATTCCTAGGGGTCTTT
CCCCTCTCGCCAAAGGAATGCAAGGTCTGTTGAATGTCGTGAAGGAAGCAGTTCCTCTGGAAGCTTCTTG
AAGACAAACAACGTCTGTAGCGACCCTTTGCAGGCAGCGGAACCCCCCACCTGGCGACAGGTGCCTCTGC
GGCCAAAAGCCACGTGTATAAGATACACCTGCAAAGGCGGCACAACCCCAGTGCCACGTTGTGAGTTGGA
TAGTTGTGGAAAGAGTCAAATGGCTCTCCTCAAGCGTATTCAACAAGGGGCTGAAGGATGCCCAGAAGGT
ACCCCATTGTATGGGATCTGATCTGGGGCCTCGGTGCACATGCTTTACATGTGTTTAGTCGAGGTTAAAA
AAACGTCTAGGCCCCCCGAACCACGGGGACGTGGTTTTCCTTTGAAAAACACGATGATAAGCTTGCCACA
ACCCGTACCAAAGATGGATAGATCCGGAAAGCCTGAACTCACCGCGACGTCTGTCGAGAAGTTTCTGATC
GAAAAGTTCGACAGCGTCTCCGACCTGATGCAGCTCTCGGAGGGCGAAGAATCTCGTGCTTTCAGCTTCG
ATGTAGGAGGGCGTGGATATGTCCTGCGGGTAAATAGCTGCGCCGATGGTTTCTACAAAGATCGTTATGT
TTATCGGCACTTTGCATCGGCCGCGCTCCCGATTCCGGAAGTGCTTGACATTGGGGAATTCAGCGAGAGC
CTGACCTATTGCATCTCCCGCCGTGCACAGGGTGTCACGTTGCAAGACCTGCCTGAAACCGAACTGCCCG
CTGTTCTGCAGCCGGTCGCGGAGGCCATGGATGCGATCGCTGCGGCCGATCTTAGCCAGACGAGCGGGTT
CGGCCCATTCGGACCGCAAGGAATCGGTCAATACACTACATGGCGTGATTTCATATGCGCGATTGCTGAT
CCCCATGTGTATCACTGGCAAACTGTGATGGACGACACCGTCAGTGCGTCCGTCGCGCAGGCTCTCGATG
AGCTGATGCTTTGGGCCGAGGACTGCCCCGAAGTCCGGCACCTCGTGCACGCGGATTTCGGCTCCAACAA
TGTCCTGACGGACAATGGCCGCATAACAGCGGTCATTGACTGGAGCGAGGCGATGTTCGGGGATTCCCAA
TACGAGGTCGCCAACATCTTCTTCTGGAGGCCGTGGTTGGCTTGTATGGAGCAGCAGACGCGCTACTTCG
AGCGGAGGCATCCGGAGCTTGCAGGATCGCCGCGGCTCCGGGCGTATATGCTCCGCATTGGTCTTGACCA
ACTCTATCAGAGCTTGGTTGACGGCAATTTCGATGATGCAGCTTGGGCGCAGGGTCGATGCGACGCAATC
GTCCGATCCGGAGCCGGGACTGTCGGGCGTACACAAATCGCCCGCAGAAGCGCGGCCGTCTGGACCGATG
GCTGTGTAGAAGTACTCGCCGATAGTGGAAACCGACGCCCCAGCACTCGTCCGAGGGCAAAGGAATAGAG
TAGATGCCGACCGAACAAGAGCTGATTTCGAGAACGCCTCAGCCAGCAACTCGCGCGAGCCTAGCAAGGC
AAATGCGAGAGAACGGCCTTACGCTTGGTGGCACAGTTCTCGTCCACAGTTCGCTAAGCTCGCTCGGCTG
GGTCGCGGGAGGGCCGGTCGCAGTGATTCAGGCCCTTCTGGATTGTGTTGGTCCCCAGGGCACGATTGTC
ATGCCCACGCACTCGGGTGATCTGACTGATCCCGCAGATTGGAGATCGCCGCCCGTGCCTGCCGATTGGG
TGCAGATCTCTATCGAGGGCTGCAGCGCTGCAGAGGCCGAGTGCAGAACTGCTCCAAAGGGACCTCAAGG
CTTTCCGAGGGACACTAGGCTGACTCCATCGAGCCAGTGTAGAGATAAGCTTATCGATTAGTCCAATTTG
TTAAAGACAGGATATCAGTGGTCCAGGCTCTAGTTTTGACTCAACAATATCACCAGCTGAAGCCTATAGA
GTACGAGCCATAGATAAAATAAAAGATTTTATTTAGTCTCCAGAAAAAGGGGGGAATGAAAGACCCCACC
TGTAGGTTTGGCAAGCTAGCTTAAGTAACGCCATTTTGCAAGGCATGGAAAAATACATAACTGAGAATAG
AGAAGTTCAGATCAAGGTCAGGAACAGATGGAACAGGGTCGACCCTAGAGAACCATCAGATGTTTCCAGG
GTGCCCCAAGGACCTGAAATGACCCTGTGCCTTATTTGAACTAACCAATCAGTTCGCTTCTCGCTTCTGT
TCGCGCGCTTCTGCTCCCCGAGCTCAATAAAAGAGCCCACAACCCCTCACTCGGGGCGCCAGTCCTCCGA
TTGACTGAGTCGCCCGGGTACCCGTGTATCCAATAAACCCTCTTGCAGTTGCATCCGACTTGTGGTCTCG
CTGTTCCTTGGGAGGGTCTCCTCTGAGTGATTGACTACCCGTCAGCGGGGGTCTTTCATTTGGGGGCTCG
TCCGGGATCGGGAGACCCCTGCCCAGGGACCACCGACCCACCACCGGGAGGTAAGCTGGCTGCCTCGCGC
GTTTCGGTGATGACGGTGAAAACCTCTGACACATGCAGCTCCCGGAGACGGTCACAGCTTGTCTGTAAGC
GGATGCCGGGAGCAGACAAGCCCGTCAGGGCGCGTCAGCGGGTGTTGGCGGGTGTCGGGGCGCAGCCATG
ACCCAGTCACGTAGCGATAGCGGAGTGTAGATCCGGCTGTGGAATGTGTGTCAGTTAGGGTGTGGAAAGT
CCCCAGGCTCCCCAGCAGGCAGAAGTATGCAAAGCATGCATCTCAATTAGTCAGCAACCAGGTGTGGAAA
GTCCCCAGGCTCCCCAGCAGGCAGAAGTATGCAAAGCATGCATCTCAATTAGTCAGCAACCATAGTCCCG
CCCCTAACTCCGCCCATCCCGCCCCTAACTCCGCCCAGTTCCGCCCATTCTCCGCCCCATGGCTGACTAA
TTTTTTTTATTTATGCAGAGGCCGAGGCCGCCTCGGCCTCTGAGCTATTCCAGAAGTAGTGAGGAGGCTT
TTTTGGAGGCCTAGGCTTTTGCAAAAAGCTTACTGGCTTAACTATGCGGCATCAGAGCAGATTGTACTGA
GAGTGCACCATATGCGGTGTGAAATACCGCACAGATGCGTAAGGAGAAAATACCGCATCAGGCGCTCTTC
CGCTTCCTCGCTCACTGACTCGCTGCGCTCGGTCGTTCGGCTGCGGCGAGCGGTATCAGCTCACTCAAAG
GCGGTAATACGGTTATCCACAGAATCAGGGGATAACGCAGGAAAGAACATGTGAGCAAAAGGCCAGCAAA
AGGCCAGGAACCGTAAAAAGGCCGCGTTGCTGGCGTTTTTCCATAGGCTCCGCCCCCCTGACGAGCATCA
CAAAAATCGACGCTCAAGTCAGAGGTGGCGAAACCCGACAGGACTATAAAGATACCAGGCGTTTCCCCCT
GGAAGCTCCCTCGTGCGCTCTCCTGTTCCGACCCTGCCGCTTACCGGATACCTGTCCGCCTTTCTCCCTT
CGGGAAGCGTGGCGCTTTCTCATAGCTCACGCTGTAGGTATCTCAGTTCGGTGTAGGTCGTTCGCTCCAA
GCTGGGCTGTGTGCACGAACCCCCCGTTCAGCCCGACCGCTGCGCCTTATCCGGTAACTATCGTCTTGAG
TCCAACCCGGTAAGACACGACTTATCGCCACTGGCAGCAGCCACTGGTAACAGGATTAGCAGAGCGAGGT
ATGTAGGCGGTGCTACAGAGTTCTTGAAGTGGTGGCCTAACTACGGCTACACTAGAAGGACAGTATTTGG
TATCTGCGCTCTGCTGAAGCCAGTTACCTTCGGAAAAAGAGTTGGTAGCTCTTGATCCGGCAAACAAACC
ACCGCTGGTAGCGGTGGTTTTTTTGTTTGCAAGCAGCAGATTACGCGCAGAAAAAAAGGATCTCAAGAAG
ATCCTTTGATCTTTTCTACGGGGTCTGACGCTCAGTGGAACGAAAACTCACGTTAAGGGATTTTGGTCAT
GAGATTATCAAAAAGGATCTTCACCTAGATCCTTTTAAATTAAAAATGAAGTTTTAAATCAATCTAAAGT
ATATATGAGTAAACTTGGTCTGACAGTTACCAATGCTTAATCAGTGAGGCACCTATCTCAGCGATCTGTC
TATTTCGTTCATCCATAGTTGCCTGACTCCCCGTCGTGTAGATAACTACGATACGGGAGGGCTTACCATC
TGGCCCCAGTGCTGCAATGATACCGCGAGACCCACGCTCACCGGCTCCAGATTTATCAGCAATAAACCAG
CCAGCCGGAAGGGCCGAGCGCAGAAGTGGTCCTGCAACTTTATCCGCCTCCATCCAGTCTATTAATTGTT
GCCGGGAAGCTAGAGTAAGTAGTTCGCCAGTTAATAGTTTGCGCAACGTTGTTGCCATTGCTGCAGGCAT
CGTGGTGTCACGCTCGTCGTTTGGTATGGCTTCATTCAGCTCCGGTTCCCAACGATCAAGGCGAGTTACA
TGATCCCCCATGTTGTGCAAAAAAGCGGTTAGCTCCTTCGGTCCTCCGATCGTTGTCAGAAGTAAGTTGG
CCGCAGTGTTATCACTCATGGTTATGGCAGCACTGCATAATTCTCTTACTGTCATGCCATCCGTAAGATG
CTTTTCTGTGACTGGTGAGTACTCAACCAAGTCATTCTGAGAATAGTGTATGCGGCGACCGAGTTGCTCT
TGCCCGGCGTCAACACGGGATAATACCGCGCCACATAGCAGAACTTTAAAAGTGCTCATCATTGGAAAAC
GTTCTTCGGGGCGAAAACTCTCAAGGATCTTACCGCTGTTGAGATCCAGTTCGATGTAACCCACTCGTGC
ACCCAACTGATCTTCAGCATCTTTTACTTTCACCAGCGTTTCTGGGTGAGCAAAAACAGGAAGGCAAAAT
GCCGCAAAAAAGGGAATAAGGGCGACACGGAAATGTTGAATACTCATACTCTTCCTTTTTCAATATTATT
GAAGCATTTATCAGGGTTATTGTCTCATGAGCGGATACATATTTGAATGTATTTAGAAAAATAAACAAAT
AGGGGTTCCGCGCACATTTCCCCGAAAAGTGCCACCTGACGTCTAAGAAACCATTATTATCATGACATTA
ACCTATAAAAATAGGCGTATCACGAGGCCCTTTCGTCTTCAAGAATTAGCTTGGCCATTGCATACGTTGT
ATCCATATCATAATATGTACATTTATATTGGCTCATGTCCAACATTACCGCCATGTTGACATTGATTATT
GACTAGTTATTAATAGTAATCAATTACGGGGTCATTAGTTCATAGCCCATATATGGAGT
